Addgene plasmid #61515: px335 Mettl14 sgRNA #1
Purpose: encodes sgRNA sequence for targeting mouse Mettl14 locus (Cas9-Nickase strategy)
Depositing lab: Jacob Hanna. Publication: Stem cells. m6A mRNA methylation facilitates resolution of naive pluripotency toward differentiation. Geula S, Moshitch-Moshkovitz S, Dominissini D, Mansour AA, Kol N, Salmon-Divon M, Hershkovitz V, Peer E, Mor N, Manor YS, Ben-Haim MS, Eyal E, Yunger S, Pinto Y, Jaitin DA, Viukov S, Rais Y, Krupalnik V, Chomsky E, Zerbib M, Maza I, Rechavi Y, Massarwa R, Hanna S, Amit I, Levanon EY, Amariglio N, Stern-Ginossar N, Novershtern N, Rechavi G, Hanna JH. Science. 2015 Feb 27;347(6225):1002-6. doi: 10.1126/science.1261417. Epub 2015 Jan 1. PubMed 25569111.
Backbone
  Vector backbone: px335
  Vector type: Mammalian Expression, CRISPR
Growth in bacteria
  Bacterial resistance: Ampicillin, 100 μg/mL
  Growth temperature: 37°C
  Growth strain: DH5alpha
  Copy number: High Copy
Gene/Insert
  Gene/Insert name: gcggcagctcctagctcagc
  Species: M. musculus (mouse)
  Insert size (bp): 20
  Cloning method: Restriction Enzyme; 5′ cloning site Bbs1 (destroyed during cloning); 3′ cloning site Bbs1 (destroyed during cloning)
  Sequencing primers: 5′ TGGCCTTTTGCTCACATGTG
Terms and licenses: Academic/Nonprofit Terms; Industry Terms: Not Available to Industry
How to cite: px335 Mettl14 sgRNA #1 was a gift from Jacob Hanna (Addgene plasmid # 61515 ; http://n2t.net/addgene:61515 ; RRID:Addgene_61515)
