[The description below was written by a language model from this plasmid's Addgene catalogue record.]
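Description:
px335 Mettl14 sgRNA #1 is a mammalian-expression CRISPR plasmid built on the px335 backbone, carrying a single guide RNA directed against the mouse Mettl14 locus. The insert is a 20 bp protospacer of mouse origin that was placed into the backbone's guide-cloning position by restriction cloning between two BbsI sites, both of which were destroyed in the process, as is usual for this type of oligo-based guide insertion. The plasmid is maintained in E. coli as a high-copy vector under ampicillin selection. No feature table accompanies the record, so the promoters, the origin of replication and the exact form of the Cas9 cassette are not itemised. px335 is generally known as an all-in-one design in which a U6 promoter drives the guide and scaffold while a separate mammalian promoter expresses the D10A nickase version of SpCas9, which fits the stated "Cas9-Nickase strategy", but those details come from general knowledge of the backbone rather than from this entry.

Because a nickase cuts only one DNA strand, a guide of this kind is normally used with a second, offset guide targeting the opposite strand, so that paired nicks produce a double-strand break with fewer off-target effects than wild-type Cas9. The "#1" in the name suggests that this plasmid is one member of such a set, although the partner construct is not described here. The stated purpose is targeting of mouse Mettl14, which encodes a component of the m6A RNA methyltransferase complex. The associated publication concerns the role of m6A mRNA methylation in the exit of stem cells from naive pluripotency toward differentiation. No mammalian selection marker or reporter is recorded.
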