>Addgene plasmid #61515 | px335 Mettl14 sgRNA #1 | depositor partial sequence | sequence record 100366 | sgRNA
GCGGCAGCTCCTAGCTCAGC
