>Addgene plasmid #61515 | px335 Mettl14 sgRNA #1 | addgene partial sequence | sequence record 101811 | pCBhProF2 5'-agggtttaagggatggttgg-3'
CCTGGAGCACCTGCCTGAAATCACTTTTTTTCAGGTTGGACCGGTGCCACCATGTACCCATACGATGTTC
CAGATTACGCTTCGCCGAAGAAAAAGCGCAAGGTCGAAGCGTCCGACAAGAAGTACAGCATCGGCCTGGC
CATCGGCACCAACTCTGTGGGCTGGGCCGTGATCACCGACGAGTACAAGGTGCCCAGCAAGAAATTCAAG
GTGCTGGGCAACACCGACCGGCACAGCATCAAGAAGAACCTGATCGGAGCCCTGCTGTTCGACAGCGGCG
AAACAGCCGAGGCCACCCGGCTGAAGAGAACCGCCAGAAGAAGATACACCAGACGGAAGAACCGGATCTG
CTATCTGCAAGAGATCTTCAGCAACGAGATGGCCAAGGTGGACGACAGCTTCTTCCACAGACTGGAAGAG
TCCTTCCTGGTGGAAGAGGATAAGAAGCACGAGCGGCACCCCATCTTCGGCAACATCGTGGACGAGGTGG
CCTACCACGAGAAGTACCCCACCATCTACCACCTGAGAAAGAAACTGGTGGACAGCACCGACAAGGCCGA
CCTGCGGCTGATCTATCTGGCCCTGGCCCACATGATCAAGTTCCGGGGCCACTTCCTGATCGAGGGCGAC
CTGAACCCCGACAACAGCGACGTGGACAAGCTGTTCATCCAGCTGGTGCAGACCTACAACCAGCTGTTCG
AGGAAAACCCCATCAACGCCAGCGGCGTGGACGCCAAGGCCATCCTGTCTGCCAGACTGAGCAAGAGCAG
ACGGCTGGAAAATCTGATCGCCCAGCTGC
