>Addgene plasmid #61515 | px335 Mettl14 sgRNA #1 | addgene partial sequence | sequence record 101812 | hU6-F 5'-GAGGGCCTATTTCCCATGATT-3'
AGAGAGATAATTGGAATTAATTTGACTGTAAACACAAAGATATTAGTACAAAATACGTGACGTAGAAAGT
AATAATTTCTTGGGTAGTTTGCAGTTTTAAAATTATGTTTTAAAATGGACTATCATATGCTTACCGTAAC
TTGAAAGTATTTCGATTTCTTGGCTTTATATATCTTGTGGAAAGGACGAAACACCGGCGGCAGCTCCTAG
CTCAGCGTTTTAGAGCTAGAAATAGCAAGTTAAAATAAGGCTAGTCCGTTATCAACTTGAAAAAGTGGCA
CCGAGTCGGTGCTTTTTTGTTTTAGAGCTAGAAATAGCAAGTTAAAATAAGGCTAGTCCGTTTTTAGCGC
GTGCGCCAATTCTGCAGACAAATGGCTCTAGAGGTACCCGTTACATAACTTACGGTAAATGGCCCGCCTG
GCTGACCGCCCAACGACCCCCGCCCATTGACGTCAATAGTAACGCCAATAGGGACTTTCCATTGACGTCA
ATGGGTGGAGTATTTACGGTAAACTGCCCACTTGGCAGTACATCAAGTGTATCATATGCCAAGTACGCCC
CCTATTGACGTCAATGACGG
